Addgene plasmid #196894: pCAG-lox-inv[Talpha1-HA-Dre]-lox-mOrange2-NEDD1-gTBD
Purpose: Neuron-specific expression of the gamma-tubulin-binding domain (gTBD) of NEDD1 fused to mOrange aimed to displace endogenous gamma-TuRC from the centrosome. Used in combination with Talpha1-iCre-pA plasmids
Depositing lab: Frank Bradke. Depositing organization: Deutsches Zentrum fuer Neurodegenerative Erkrankungen (DZNE). Publication: Centrosomal microtubule nucleation regulates radial migration of projection neurons independently of polarization in the developing brain. Vinopal S, Dupraz S, Alfadil E, Pietralla T, Bendre S, Stiess M, Falk S, Camargo Ortega G, Maghelli N, Tolic IM, Smejkal J, Gotz M, Bradke F. Neuron. 2023 Apr 19;111(8):1241-1263.e16. doi: 10.1016/j.neuron.2023.01.020. Epub 2023 Feb 15. PubMed 36796357.
Backbone
  Vector backbone: pCAG-lox
  Backbone size w/o insert (bp): 7670
  Vector type: Mammalian Expression, Cre/Lox ; Dre/Rox
Growth in bacteria
  Bacterial resistance: Ampicillin, 100 μg/mL
  Growth temperature: 37°C
  Growth strain: DH5alpha
  Copy number: High Copy
Gene/Insert
  Gene/Insert name: N-gTBD-mOrange2
  Species: H. sapiens (human)
  Insert size (bp): 1008
  Entrez Gene: NEDD1 (a.k.a. GCP-WD, TUBGCP7)
  Promoter: Quimeric CAG
  Cloning method: Gibson Cloning
  Sequencing primers: 5′ pCAG forward (5'-GCAACGTGCTGGTTATTGTG-3'); 3′ M13_ (-20) forward primer (5'-GTAAAACGACGGCCAGT-3')
Terms and licenses: Academic/Nonprofit Terms; Industry Terms: Not Available to Industry
How to cite: pCAG-lox-inv[Talpha1-HA-Dre]-lox-mOrange2-NEDD1-gTBD was a gift from Frank Bradke (Addgene plasmid # 196894 ; http://n2t.net/addgene:196894 ; RRID:Addgene_196894)
