[The description below was written by a language model from this plasmid's Addgene catalogue record and pLannotate feature annotations shown in this document.]
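Description:
pCAG-lox-inv[Talpha1-HA-Dre]-lox-mOrange2-NEDD1-gTBD is a mammalian expression plasmid built on the pCAG-lox backbone and designed for recombinase-gated, neuron-specific expression. It is propagated in E. coli as a high-copy plasmid through a ColE1/pUC-type origin with ampicillin selection (AmpR). It also carries an f1 origin and remnants of a lac promoter/lacZα region from the cloning backbone.

Expression is driven by the composite CAG promoter, annotated here as the CMV enhancer, chicken β-actin promoter and chimeric β-actin/β-globin intron. Downstream lie two loxP sites annotated in the same orientation, which flank a roughly 2.7 kb cassette placed in reverse orientation relative to CAG. According to the construct name, this cassette holds a Talpha1 promoter driving HA-tagged Dre recombinase. The feature table detects only an HA tag fragment and a rabbit β-globin poly(A) signal on the minus strand in this region, and the Talpha1 and Dre sequences themselves are not annotated. After the second loxP comes mOrange2, joined through a short linker derived from a multiple cloning site to a fragment of human NEDD1, the gamma-tubulin-binding domain (gTBD). A bGH poly(A) signal terminates this unit.

The intervening cassette presumably separates CAG from the fusion reading frame until Cre removes it, which fits the stated use together with Talpha1-iCre plasmids. Once expressed in neurons, mOrange2-gTBD is intended to displace endogenous gamma-TuRC from the centrosome, allowing study of centrosomal microtubule nucleation. The Dre cassette suggests pairing with rox-based constructs, but the record does not describe this. The sequence is listed as a partial NGS result.
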