Features (pLannotate 1.2.2; 22 found; start..end, strand, type, name):
      6..385     +  enhancer       CMV enhancer: human cytomegalovirus immediate early enhancer
    387..664     +  promoter       chicken β-actin promoter: No description available
    665..1681    +  intron         chimeric intron: chimera between introns from chicken β-actin and rabbit β-globin
   1694..1712    +  promoter       T7 promoter: promoter for bacteriophage T7 RNA polymerase
   1741..1774    -  protein_bind   loxP: Cre-mediated recombination occurs in the 8-bp core sequence (GCATACAT). Cre recombinase
   2130..2185    -  polyA_signal   β-globin poly(A) signal: rabbit β-globin polyadenylation signal (Gil and Proudfoot, 1987)
   3289..3315    -  CDS            3xHA (fragment): three tandem HA epitope tags
   4471..4504    -  protein_bind   loxP: Cre-mediated recombination occurs in the 8-bp core sequence (GCATACAT). Cre recombinase
   4553..5260    +  CDS            mOrange2: mOrange2 is a basic (constitutively fluorescent) orange fluorescent protein published in 2008, derived from Discosoma sp.. It has high acid sensitivity.
   5262..5292    +  misc_feature   MCS (fragment): multiple cloning site
   5291..5560    +  CDS            NEDD1 (fragment): NEDD1_HUMAN - Experimental evidence at protein level: Swiss-Prot protein existence level 1. Required for mitosis progression. Promotes the nucleation of microtubules from the spindle. From Homo sapiens (Human).
   5613..5837    +  polyA_signal   bGH poly(A) signal: bovine growth hormone polyadenylation signal
   5841..5862    +  promoter       SV40 promoter (fragment): SV40 enhancer and early promoter
   5908..6062    +  CDS            lacZα (fragment): LacZα fragment of β-galactosidase; lacZ fragment
   6067..6495    +  rep_origin     f1 ori (sequence partly withheld): f1 bacteriophage origin of replication; arrow indicates direction of (+) strand synthesis
   6548..6652    +  promoter       AmpR promoter: bla
   6653..7513    +  CDS            AmpR: β-lactamase; bla; confers resistance to ampicillin, carbenicillin, and related antibiotics
   7684..8272    +  rep_origin     ori: high-copy-number ColE1/pMB1/pBR322/pUC origin of replication
   8455..8547    +  CDS            lacI (fragment): lac repressor; lacI; The lac repressor binds to the lac operator to inhibit transcription in E. coli. This inhibition can be relieved by adding lactose or isopropyl-β-D-thiogalactopyranoside (IPTG).
   8560..8581    +  protein_bind   CAP binding site: CAP binding activates transcription in the presence of cAMP. E. coli catabolite activator protein
   8596..8626    +  promoter       lac promoter: promoter for the E. coli lac operon
   8634..8650    +  protein_bind   lac operator: The lac repressor binds to the lac operator to inhibit transcription in E. coli. This inhibition can be relieved by adding lactose or isopropyl-β-D-thiogalactopyranoside (IPTG). lac repressor encoded by lacI
>Addgene plasmid #196894 | pCAG-lox-inv[Talpha1-HA-Dre]-lox-mOrange2-NEDD1-gTBD | addgene full sequence | sequence record 392229 | Addgene Partial NGS Result
GATTCGACATTGATTATTGACTAGTTATTAATAGTAATCAATTACGGGGTCATTAGTTCATAGCCCATAT
ATGGAGTTCCGCGTTACATAACTTACGGTAAATGGCCCGCCTGGCTGACCGCCCAACGACCCCCGCCCAT
TGACGTCAATAATGACGTATGTTCCCATAGTAACGCCAATAGGGACTTTCCATTGACGTCAATGGGTGGA
GTATTTACGGTAAACTGCCCACTTGGCAGTACATCAAGTGTATCATATGCCAAGTACGCCCCCTATTGAC
GTCAATGACGGTAAATGGCCCGCCTGGCATTATGCCCAGTACATGACCTTATGGGACTTTCCTACTTGGC
AGTACATCTACGTATTAGTCATCGCTATTACCATGGTCGAGGTGAGCCCCACGTTCTGCTTCACTCTCCC
CATCTCCCCCCCCTCCCCACCCCCAATTTTGTATTTATTTATTTTTTAATTATTTTGTGCAGCGATGGGG
GCGGGGGGGGGGGGGGGGCGCGCGCCRGGCGGGGSGGGGSGGGGSGRGGGGSGGGGSGGGGSGRGGCGGR
GRGGKGCGGCGGCAGCCAATCAGAGCGGCGCGCTCCGAAAGTTTCCTTTTATGGCGAGGCGGCGGCGGCG
GCGGCCCTATAAAAAGCGAAGCGCGCGGCGGGCGGGAGTCGCTGCGCGCTGCCTTCGCCCCGTGCCCCGC
TCCGCCGCCGCCTCGCGCCGCCCGCCCCGGCTCTGACTGACCGCGTTACTCCCACAGGTGAGCGGGCGGG
ACGGCCCTTCTCCTCCGGGCTGTAATTAGCGCTTGGTTTAATGACGGCTTGTTTCTTTTCTGTGGCTGCG
TGAAAGCCTTGAGGGGCTCCGGGAGGGCCCTTTGTGCGGGGGGAGCGGCTCGGGGGGTGCGTGCGTGTGT
GTGTGCGTGGGGAGCGCCGCGTGCGGCTCCGCGCTGCCCGGCGGCTGTGAGCGCTGCGGGCGCGGCGCGG
GGCTTTGTGCGCTCCGCAGTGTGCGCGAGGGGAGCGCGGCCGGGGGCGGTGCCCCGCGGTGCGGGGGGGG
CTGCGAGGGGAACAAAGGCTGCGTGCGGGGTGTGTGCGTGGGGGGGTGAGCAGGGGGTGTGGGCGCGTCG
GTCGGGCTGCAACCCCCCCTGCACCCCCCTCCCCGAGTTGCTGAGCACGGCCCGGCTTCGGGTGCGGGGC
TCCGTACGGGGCGTGGCGCGGGGCTCGCCGTGCCGGGCGGGGGGTGGCGGCAGGTGGGGGTGCCGGGCGG
GGCGGGGCCGCCTCGGGCCGGGGAGGGCTCGGGGGAGGGGCGCGGCGGCCCCCGGAGCGCCGGCGGCTGT
CGAGGCGCGGCGAGCCGCAGCCATTGCCTTTTATGGTAATCGTGCGAGAGGGCGCAGGGACTTCCTTTGT
CCCAAATCTGTGCGGAGCCGAAATCTGGGAGGCGCCGCCGCACCCCCTCTAGCGGGCGCGGGGCGAAGCG
GTGCGGCGCCGGCAGGAAGGAAATGGGCGGGGAGGGCCTTCGTGCGTCGCCGCGCCGCCGTCCCCTTCTC
CCTCTCCAGCCTCGGGGCTGTCCGCGGGGGGACGGCTGCCTTCGGGGGGGACGGGGCAGGGCGGGGTTCG
GCTTCTGGCGTGTGACCGGCGGCTCTAGAGCCTCTGCTAACCATGTTCATGCCTTCTTCTTTTTCCTACA
GATCCTTAATTAATAATACGACTCACTATAGGGGGTCGACCCGCCACCAATCATTTAAATATAACTTCGT
ATAATGTATGCTATACGAAGTTATTCGCGATGAATAAATGAAAGCTGTCGAGGGATCTTCATAAGAGAAG
AGGGACAGCTATGACTGGGAGTAGTCAGGAGAGGAGGAAAAATCTGGCTAGTAAAACATGTAAGGAAAAT
TTTAGGGATGTTAAAGAAAAAAATAACACAAAACAAAATATAAAAAAAATCTAACCTCAAGTCAAGGCTT
TTCTATGGAATAAGGAATGGACAGCAGGGGGCTGTTTCATATACTGATGACCTCTTTATAGCCAACCTTT
GTTCATGGCAGCCAGCATATGGGCATATGTTGCCAAACTCTAAACCAAATACTCATTCTGATGTTTTAAA
TGATTTGCCCTCCCATATGTCCTTCCGAGTGAGAGACACAAAAAATTCCAACACACTATTGCAATGAAAA
TAAATTTCCTTTATTAGCCAGAAGTCAGATGCTCAAGGGGCTTCATGATGTCCCCATAATTTTTGGCAGA
GGGAAAAAGATCTGACTCAGCTATCCATCAGTCGAGAATTGGCTCCCACGGACACTCCGCCCCTTCTGAG
ATACCGCATCAGTGTTTCAGGCTTCTTCCATGTCCCTTCCTGCATAATCTCGACCATAGACACCTGTTTC
TCGGCCATGTCTATTGCGGCACCCACCCTGGCGGAATGGCCGGTCCAGGTCCTATACCTCCCTTTATTGG
GGGTGGCGTCCCGTTTGTTCAGCAGCACCCAGGCATCACTGAAAATCTTCTCCATGGCAGGGGCGGTCAG
GGGCGTGGTAGTAATGCGGGCTTTGTTTGACCGGTGTATAGGTGGGAAGAGCACAGCGTCTGGATGTTCT
CTAAGCCCACTGACGTCCAGCCAGTCATTGAGCACTGCTGTGGTTCGCCGGGAGAGCACTTTGTCAAGGC
CCGCAGCTGTGGTGATTGTCTTAGTGTGACTGATGTGCAGGGTCACTGTGTCTCCTGTCTGATCCAAGTC
CCCAACCCTGATGCGTGATATTTCAGACATTCTCATGAGGGTGTTATAGGCTACGAACAGGAAAGCCCTG
TTGCGCAGGTCGACCAGCCGCTCGCTCCTGCTGAGCAGCACATCCAGCAGCTTCAGGTCGTCCCAGCGCA
GGGGGATTGCCTGTCCTGTCCTCTCACCCTTTTCGGTTGCGGCTTCTCTTCTAATTCTTCTCATGGCAAG
ACTCACTGACTTGTCGTCGGACAAGGGTGGCAGTCCGCAGTGGGACAGAAGCATATTAAGCATAGCATAG
TGCTTGTCGATGGTAGTGGAGGCCAGGTCTGCATCGTGCAACTGAAGAAAGTATTCGCGTGCCATTTCAG
GACTAATTGGAAACCATGCAAGCTGCCGAGCATGGCACCATCTGGCCCAGCTATGAAAGACCAACCTCAA
ATCCCTCAAAGTGTTAGGAGCGTACGCCCCCTGGTCATTCATAAACCTCATGAAGTTTTCAGCGGCCTCC
TGATACTCTTTGCCGATGTTTCGCAGGAATCCACCAGATGAACCACTAATAATCAGCTCAGAGGATCCAG
CGTAATCTGGAACATCGTATGGGTAAACCTTCCTCTTCTTCTTAGGCATGGTGGCGAATTCGTTGCTGCT
TCGCGGCTGCCGGGTGGATGGCGGAGGCGAGGAGGAGGTGTTGCTTCTTACAGCGCGACTCTTAAGCGGT
CGATGTAAGAGAACCTGCGGCACTTGGGCGGATGCGCCTCCTTATATACAGCTCGGTCACCATGGGGATG
GGCCAAGGCCTTTTCCTGTTGGTCCAGACCCCTCCGTCTGCCCAGAGAAGCCGCGACAGGAGAGTGGTGA
TTGGTGCAAGCGACATGGTATGAGGTAATCTCTCCCCCCTTCCCCCCCTCGCTAGCATCCGTAGATTTTG
CATCCTTCAGACAAAGGCCTCGCAAAAGCAACTAGCCGAGCATCCATTATGGGGTGGAGCTGGGGAGGGG
TAGAGAGGGAAGAAAGAAAACGGGGGTTGGGTGATTATACGGAGCTTAAACCTTAAACTGTAGTTAGGAT
AATTTAAGGTTTTCCCCAACACTTAATCACAGAATTTGTGTTGAGATTCTTTATGGTAAATTCCAGCTTT
TCATTTATACTACACTAAATTTAAATACGTTCCGTCAGGATTCAACATCTCTGTTCGCTTTAAATAAAGT
AGCAAGAGCTATGGGAATGATGGTCAAAAAGGCGTGGGTAAATGTTTAGTTTTACAGTTGTATTATTGTG
GTTATTATTATTACTATTATTATTAATATTTGAGCAAAATTCAGAAGCTCAGTATGAATAGACCACGCCT
ATGACCCTCAACAGCACCCGGGAGGCAGAGGCAGGAAGACTTGCAGCTCAAGGTCATCATAACCGCCCTT
AGTGGTTTATGCCTGTAAATCCCAGCATTGGGAAGCGGAGGACTGCGGTTATTTTGTACCCGGCCTGGAT
ATATAGTGTGATATCCTGTCTCAAAAACCAAAAACAAACAAAGAGAGAGAGAGAGAGAAAGGAAAAAAGA
GAAACAATATACAAAGTAGTACTTAACGCTTTACTAGAGAGCTTGCTTTCTTTAGCGGTAGTGCTCTCCC
ATCACCCCTCCCCGCTCGCCCCCTTACCCGACCCTACCTCACCCCAGAGCCTGTGTTATTTTGTCCCTAG
AAATGAGCCATCCCTCCTAATACGGAATGATCCCCATCAAGCTGATCCGGAACCCTTAATATAACTTCGT
ATAATGTATGCTATACGAAGTTATTAGGTCCCTCGACCTGCAGCCTCCGCAGCCCCCAAGCTAGCAGCCA
CCATGGTGAGCAAGGGCGAGGAGAATAACATGGCCATCATCAAGGAGTTCATGCGCTTCAAGGTGCGCAT
GGAGGGCTCCGTGAACGGCCACGAGTTCGAGATCGAGGGCGAGGGCGAGGGCCGCCCCTACGAGGGCTTT
CAGACCGCTAAGCTGAAGGTGACCAAGGGTGGCCCCCTGCCCTTCGCCTGGGACATCCTGTCCCCTCATT
TCACCTACGGCTCCAAGGCCTACGTGAAGCACCCCGCCGACATCCCCGACTACTTCAAGCTGTCCTTCCC
CGAGGGCTTCAAGTGGGAGCGCGTGATGAACTACGAGGACGGCGGCGTGGTGACCGTGACCCAGGACTCC
TCCCTGCAGGACGGCGAGTTCATCTACAAGGTGAAGCTGCGCGGCACCAACTTCCCCTCCGACGGCCCCG
TGATGCAGAAGAAGACCATGGGCTGGGAGGCCTCCTCCGAGCGGATGTACCCCGAGGACGGTGCCCTGAA
GGGCAAGATCAAGATGAGGCTGAAGCTGAAGGACGGCGGCCACTACACCTCCGAGGTCAAGACCACCTAC
AAGGCCAAGAAGCCCGTGCAGCTGCCCGGCGCCTACATCGTCGACATCAAGTTGGACATCACCTCCCACA
ACGAGGACTACACCATCGTGGAACAGTACGAACGCGCCGAGGGCCGCCACTCCACCGGCGGCATGGACGA
GCTGTACAAGTACTCAGATCTCGAGCTCAAGCTTCGAATTCTAGCCGACAGCATTGGAAATAACCGGCAA
AATGCACCATTGACTTCCATTCAAATTCGTTTTATTCAGAACATGATACAGGAAACGTTGGATGACTTTA
GAGAAGCATGCCATAGGGACATTGTGAATTTGCAAGTGGAGATGATTAAACAGTTTCATATGCAACTGAA
TGAAATGCATTCTTTGCTGGAAAGATACTCAGTGAATGAAGGTTTAGTGGCTGAAATTGAAAGACTACGA
GAAGAAAACAAAAGATTACGGGCCCACTTTTGAGGATCCACCGGATCTAGATAAGTAATGAGAGCTCGCT
GATCAGCCTCGACTGTGCCTTCTAGTTGCCAGCCATCTGTTGTTTGCCCCTCCCCCGTGCCTTCCTTGAC
CCTGGAAGGTGCCACTCCCACTGTCCTTTCCTAATAAAATGAGGAAATTGCATCGCATTGTCTGAGTAGG
TGTCATTCTATTCTGGGGGGTGGGGTGGGGCAGGACAGCAAGGGGGAGGATTGGGAAGACAATAGCAGGC
ATGCTGGGGATGCGGTGGGCTCTATGGCTTCTGAGGCGGAAAGAACCAGCTGGGGCTCGAGATCCACTAG
TTCTAGCCTCGAGGCTAGAGCGGCCGCCACTGGCCGTCGTTTTACAACGTCGTGACTGGGAAAACCCTGG
CGTTACCCAACTTAATCGCCTTGCAGCACATCCCCCTTTCGCCAGCTGGCGTAATAGCGAAGAGGCCCGC
ACCGATCGCCCTTCCCAACAGTTGCGCAGCCTGAATGGCGAATGGG
[124 nt withheld, positions 6067-6190]
C
[91 nt withheld, positions 6192-6282]
A
[49 nt withheld, positions 6284-6332]
CCTTTGACGTTGGAGTCCACGTTCTTT
[37 nt withheld, positions 6360-6396]
ACCCTATCTCGGTCTATTCTTTTGATTTATAAGGGATTTTGCCGATTTCGGCCTATTGGTTAAAAAATGA
GCTGATTTAACAAAAATTTAACGCGAATTTTAACAAAATATTAACGCTTACAATTTAGGTGGCACTTTTC
GGGGAAATGTGCGCGGAACCCCTATTTGTTTATTTTTCTAAATACATTCAAATATGTATCCGCTCATGAG
ACAATAACCCTGATAAATGCTTCAATAATATTGAAAAAGGAAGAGTATGAGTATTCAACATTTCCGTGTC
GCCCTTATTCCCTTTTTTGCGGCATTTTGCCTTCCTGTTTTTGCTCACCCAGAAACGCTGGTGAAAGTAA
AAGATGCTGAAGATCAGTTGGGTGCACGAGTGGGTTACATCGAACTGGATCTCAACAGCGGTAAGATCCT
TGAGAGTTTTCGCCCCGAAGAACGTTTTCCAATGATGAGCACTTTTAAAGTTCTGCTATGTGGCGCGGTA
TTATCCCGTATTGACGCCGGGCAAGAGCAACTCGGTCGCCGCATACACTATTCTCAGAATGACTTGGTTG
AGTACTCACCAGTCACAGAAAAGCATCTTACGGATGGCATGACAGTAAGAGAATTATGCAGTGCTGCCAT
AACCATGAGTGATAACACTGCGGCCAACTTACTTCTGACAACGATCGGAGGACCGAAGGAGCTAACCGCT
TTTTTGCACAACATGGGGGATCATGTAACTCGCCTTGATCGTTGGGAACCGGAGCTGAATGAAGCCATAC
CAAACGACGAGCGTGACACCACGATGCCTGTAGCAATGGCAACAACGTTGCGCAAACTATTAACTGGCGA
ACTACTTACTCTAGCTTCCCGGCAACAATTAATAGACTGGATGGAGGCGGATAAAGTTGCAGGACCACTT
CTGCGCTCGGCCCTTCCGGCTGGCTGGTTTATTGCTGATAAATCTGGAGCCGGTGAGCGTGGGTCTCGCG
GTATCATTGCAGCACTGGGGCCAGATGGTAAGCCCTCCCGTATCGTAGTTATCTACACGACGGGGAGTCA
GGCAACTATGGATGAACGAAATAGACAGATCGCTGAGATAGGTGCCTCACTGATTAAGCATTGGTAACTG
TCAGACCAAGTTTACTCATATATACTTTAGATTGATTTAAAACTTCATTTTTAATTTAAAAGGATCTAGG
TGAAGATCCTTTTTGATAATCTCATGACCAAAATCCCTTAACGTGAGTTTTCGTTCCACTGAGCGTCAGA
CCCCGTAGAAAAGATCAAAGGATCTTCTTGAGATCCTTTTTTTCTGCGCGTAATCTGCTGCTTGCAAACA
AAAAAACCACCGCTACCAGCGGTGGTTTGTTTGCCGGATCAAGAGCTACCAACTCTTTTTCCGAAGGTAA
CTGGCTTCAGCAGAGCGCAGATACCAAATACTGTTCTTCTAGTGTAGCCGTAGTTAGGCCACCACTTCAA
GAACTCTGTAGCACCGCCTACATACCTCGCTCTGCTAATCCTGTTACCAGTGGCTGCTGCCAGTGGCGAT
AAGTCGTGTCTTACCGGGTTGGACTCAAGACGATAGTTACCGGATAAGGCGCAGCGGTCGGGCTGAACGG
GGGGTTCGTGCACACAGCCCAGCTTGGAGCGAACGACCTACACCGAACTGAGATACCTACAGCGTGAGCT
ATGAGAAAGCGCCACGCTTCCCGAAGGGAGAAAGGCGGACAGGTATCCGGTAAGCGGCAGGGTCGGAACA
GGAGAGCGCACGAGGGAGCTTCCAGGGGGAAACGCCTGGTATCTTTATAGTCCTGTCGGGTTTCGCCACC
TCTGACTTGAGCGTCGATTTTTGTGATGCTCGTCAGGGGGGCGGAGCCTATGGAAAAACGCCAGCAACGC
GGCCTTTTTACGGTTCCTGGCCTTTTGCTGGCCTTTTGCTCACATGTTCTTTCCTGCGTTATCCCCTGAT
TCTGTGGATAACCGTATTACCGCCTTTGAGTGAGCTGATACCGCTCGCCGCAGCCGAACGACCGAGCGCA
GCGAGTCAGTGAGCGAGGAAGCGGAAGAGCGCCCAATACGCAAACCGCCTCTCCCCGCGCGTTGGCCGAT
TCATTAATGCAGCTGGCACGACAGGTTTCCCGACTGGAAAGCGGGCAGTGAGCGCAACGCAATTAATGTG
AGTTAGCTCACTCATTAGGCACCCCAGGCTTTACACTTTATGCTTCCGGCTCGTATGTTGTGTGGAATTG
TGAGCGGATAACAATTTCACACAGGAAACAGCTATGACCATGAGGCGCGCCG
